Addgene plasmid #216732: pLV(gRNA)-CMV-eGFP-U6(sgCTG)
Purpose: Contains a eGFP gene along with a U6 promoter driving the sgCTG (target sequence: (CUG)6). Used with the HD iPSC-derived astrocytes
Depositing lab: Vincent Dion. Depositing organization: Cardiff University. Publication: Cas9 nickase-mediated contraction of CAG/CTG repeats at multiple disease loci. Alvaro Murillo, Melanie Alpaugh, Meghan Larin, Emma L. Randall, Laura Heraty, Ruban Rex Durairaj, Alys N. Aston, Alysha S. Taylor, Alex Mas Monteys, Nina Stöberl, Aeverie E. R. Heuchan, Pascale Aeschlimann, Soumyasree Bhattacharyya, Nicholas D. Allen, Jack Puymirat, Beverly L. Davidson, Francesca Cicchetti, Mariah Lelos, Vincent Dion. bioRxiv 10.1101/2024.02.19.580669.
Backbone
  Vector backbone: pLV
  Backbone manufacturer: VectorBuilder
  Vector type: Mammalian Expression, Lentiviral, CRISPR
Growth in bacteria
  Bacterial resistance: Ampicillin, 100 μg/mL
  Growth temperature: 37°C
  Growth strain: NEB Stable
  Copy number: High Copy
Gene/Insert
  Gene/Insert name: sgCTG lentiviral guide RNA with eGFP tag
  Species: Synthetic
  Promoter: CMV and U6
  Cloning method: Unknown
  Sequencing primers: 5′ n/a
Terms and licenses: Academic/Nonprofit Terms; Industry Terms: Not Available to Industry
How to cite: pLV(gRNA)-CMV-eGFP-U6(sgCTG) was a gift from Vincent Dion (Addgene plasmid # 216732 ; http://n2t.net/addgene:216732 ; RRID:Addgene_216732)
