[The description below was written by a language model from this plasmid's Addgene catalogue record and pLannotate feature annotations shown in this document.]
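Description:
pLV(gRNA)-CMV-eGFP-U6(sgCTG) is a third-generation-style, self-inactivating HIV-1 lentiviral transfer plasmid built on a VectorBuilder pLV backbone. It delivers a CRISPR guide RNA to mammalian cells together with a fluorescent marker. In bacteria it replicates from a high-copy ColE1/pUC origin and is selected with ampicillin through the bla gene. An f1 origin, an SV40 origin and leftover lac, T7 and T3 elements are also present in the backbone. The viral portion starts with an RSV promoter fused to a truncated 5' LTR, which drives Tat-independent transcription of the genomic RNA in packaging cells. This is followed by the Ψ packaging signal with a gag fragment, the RRE for Rev-dependent nuclear export, and the cPPT/CTS, which aids nuclear import of the reverse-transcribed genome. A WPRE boosts transcript expression, the ΔU3 3' LTR inactivates LTR promoter activity after integration, and an SV40 poly(A) signal lies downstream.

The payload has two cassettes. A human U6 RNA polymerase III promoter drives the sgCTG guide, which is fused to the Streptococcus pyogenes Cas9 scaffold and targets a stretch of six CUG repeats according to the record. A separate Pol II cassette expresses EGFP, flanked by Gateway attB scars, so that transduced cells can be identified. The plasmid name and catalogue entry give CMV as the EGFP promoter, but the annotation of the sequenced plasmid finds a human PGK promoter upstream of EGFP and no CMV element, so this discrepancy should be kept in mind. No Cas9 is encoded, so the nuclease or nickase must be supplied separately. The vector was used in Huntington's disease iPSC-derived astrocytes, in work on Cas9 nickase-mediated contraction of CAG/CTG repeats.
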