Features (pLannotate 1.2.2; 30 found; start..end, strand, type, name):
      3..229     +  promoter       RSV promoter: Rous sarcoma virus enhancer/promoter
    230..410     +  LTR            5' LTR (truncated): truncated 5' long terminal repeat (LTR) from HIV-1
    457..582     +  misc_feature   HIV-1 Ψ: packaging signal of human immunodeficiency virus type 1
    566..929     +  CDS            HIV-1 gag (fragment): gag protein from human immunodeficiency virus 1; gag
   1075..1308    +  misc_feature   RRE: The Rev response element (RRE) of HIV-1 allows for Rev-dependent mRNA export from the nucleus to the cytoplasm.
   1685..1785    +  CDS            Rev (fragment): human immunodeficiency virus 1 (HIV-1) Rev protein; rev; enhances nuclear export of unspliced and incompletely spliced viral mRNAs
   1803..1920    +  misc_feature   cPPT/CTS: central polypurine tract and central termination sequence of HIV-1
   1927..2167    +  promoter       U6 promoter: RNA polymerase III promoter for human U6 snRNA
   2196..2271    +  misc_RNA       gRNA scaffold: guide RNA scaffold for the Streptococcus pyogenes CRISPR/Cas9 system
   2297..2317    +  protein_bind   attB4: mutant version of attB; core recombination site for the Gateway® BP reaction BP Clonase™
   2321..2821    +  promoter       hPGK promoter: human phosphoglycerate kinase 1 promoter
   2823..2843    +  protein_bind   attB1: mutant version of attB; core recombination site for the Gateway® BP reaction BP Clonase™
   2853..3572    +  CDS            EGFP: the original enhanced GFP (Yang et al., 1996) mammalian codon-optimized
   3573..3597    -  protein_bind   attB2: mutant version of attB; recombination site for the Gateway® BP reaction BP Clonase™
   3608..4196    +  misc_feature   WPRE: woodchuck hepatitis virus posttranscriptional regulatory element
   4247..4266    +  misc_feature   cPPT/CTS (fragment): central polypurine tract and central termination sequence of HIV-1
   4268..4501    +  LTR            3' LTR (ΔU3): self-inactivating 3' long terminal repeat (LTR) from HIV-1
   4573..4694    +  polyA_signal   SV40 poly(A) signal: SV40 polyadenylation signal
   4734..4869    +  rep_origin     SV40 ori: SV40 origin of replication
   4890..4908    -  promoter       T7 promoter: promoter for bacteriophage T7 RNA polymerase
   4916..5071    +  CDS            lacZα (fragment): LacZα fragment of β-galactosidase; lacZ fragment
   5076..5504    +  rep_origin     f1 ori (sequence partly withheld): f1 bacteriophage origin of replication; arrow indicates direction of (+) strand synthesis
   5557..5661    +  promoter       AmpR promoter: bla
   5662..6522    +  CDS            AmpR: β-lactamase; bla; confers resistance to ampicillin, carbenicillin, and related antibiotics
   6693..7281    +  rep_origin     ori: high-copy-number ColE1/pMB1/pBR322/pUC origin of replication
   7464..7556    +  CDS            lacI (fragment): lac repressor; lacI; The lac repressor binds to the lac operator to inhibit transcription in E. coli. This inhibition can be relieved by adding lactose or isopropyl-β-D-thiogalactopyranoside (IPTG).
   7569..7590    +  protein_bind   CAP binding site: CAP binding activates transcription in the presence of cAMP. E. coli catabolite activator protein
   7605..7635    +  promoter       lac promoter: promoter for the E. coli lac operon
   7643..7659    +  protein_bind   lac operator: The lac repressor binds to the lac operator to inhibit transcription in E. coli. This inhibition can be relieved by adding lactose or isopropyl-β-D-thiogalactopyranoside (IPTG). lac repressor encoded by lacI
   7704..7722    +  promoter       T3 promoter: promoter for bacteriophage T3 RNA polymerase
>Addgene plasmid #216732 | pLV(gRNA)-CMV-eGFP-U6(sgCTG) | addgene full sequence | sequence record 430316 | Addgene NGS Result
AATGTAGTCTTATGCAATACTCTTGTAGTCTTGCAACATGGTAACGATGAGTTAGCAACATGCCTTACAA
GGAGAGAAAAAGCACCGTGCATGCCGATTGGTGGAAGTAAGGTGGTACGATCGTGCCTTATTAGGAAGGC
AACAGACGGGTCTGACATGGATTGGACGAACCACTGAATTGCCGCATTGCAGAGATATTGTATTTAAGTG
CCTAGCTCGATACATAAACGGGTCTCTCTGGTTAGACCAGATCTGAGCCTGGGAGCTCTCTGGCTAACTA
GGGAACCCACTGCTTAAGCCTCAATAAAGCTTGCCTTGAGTGCTTCAAGTAGTGTGTGCCCGTCTGTTGT
GTGACTCTGGTAACTAGAGATCCCTCAGACCCTTTTAGTCAGTGTGGAAAATCTCTAGCAGTGGCGCCCG
AACAGGGACTTGAAAGCGAAAGGGAAACCAGAGGAGCTCTCTCGACGCAGGACTCGGCTTGCTGAAGCGC
GCACGGCAAGAGGCGAGGGGCGGCGACTGGTGAGTACGCCAAAAATTTTGACTAGCGGAGGCTAGAAGGA
GAGAGATGGGTGCGAGAGCGTCAGTATTAAGCGGGGGAGAATTAGATCGCGATGGGAAAAAATTCGGTTA
AGGCCAGGGGGAAAGAAAAAATATAAATTAAAACATATAGTATGGGCAAGCAGGGAGCTAGAACGATTCG
CAGTTAATCCTGGCCTGTTAGAAACATCAGAAGGCTGTAGACAAATACTGGGACAGCTACAACCATCCCT
TCAGACAGGATCAGAAGAACTTAGATCATTATATAATACAGTAGCAACCCTCTATTGTGTGCATCAAAGG
ATAGAGATAAAAGACACCAAGGAAGCTTTAGACAAGATAGAGGAAGAGCAAAACAAAAGTAAGACCACCG
CACAGCAAGCGGCCGCTGATCTTCAGACCTGGAGGAGGAGATATGAGGGACAATTGGAGAAGTGAATTAT
ATAAATATAAAGTAGTAAAAATTGAACCATTAGGAGTAGCACCCACCAAGGCAAAGAGAAGAGTGGTGCA
GAGAGAAAAAAGAGCAGTGGGAATAGGAGCTTTGTTCCTTGGGTTCTTGGGAGCAGCAGGAAGCACTATG
GGCGCAGCGTCAATGACGCTGACGGTACAGGCCAGACAATTATTGTCTGGTATAGTGCAGCAGCAGAACA
ATTTGCTGAGGGCTATTGAGGCGCAACAGCATCTGTTGCAACTCACAGTCTGGGGCATCAAGCAGCTCCA
GGCAAGAATCCTGGCTGTGGAAAGATACCTAAAGGATCAACAGCTCCTGGGGATTTGGGGTTGCTCTGGA
AAACTCATTTGCACCACTGCTGTGCCTTGGAATGCTAGTTGGAGTAATAAATCTCTGGAACAGATTTGGA
ATCACACGACCTGGATGGAGTGGGACAGAGAAATTAACAATTACACAAGCTTAATACACTCCTTAATTGA
AGAATCGCAAAACCAGCAAGAAAAGAATGAACAAGAATTATTGGAATTAGATAAATGGGCAAGTTTGTGG
AATTGGTTTAACATAACAAATTGGCTGTGGTATATAAAATTATTCATAATGATAGTAGGAGGCTTGGTAG
GTTTAAGAATAGTTTTTGCTGTACTTTCTATAGTGAATAGAGTTAGGCAGGGATATTCACCATTATCGTT
TCAGACCCACCTCCCAACCCCGAGGGGACCCGACAGGCCCGAAGGAATAGAAGAAGAAGGTGGAGAGAGA
GACAGAGACAGATCCATTCGATTAGTGAACGGATCTCGACGGTATCGCTAGCTTTTAAAAGAAAAGGGGG
GATTGGGGGGTACAGTGCAGGGGAAAGAATAGTAGACATAATAGCAACAGACATACAAACTAAAGAATTA
CAAAAACAAATTACAAAAATTCAAAATTTTACTAGTGAGGGCCTATTTCCCATGATTCCTTCATATTTGC
ATATACGATACAAGGCTGTTAGAGAGATAATTGGAATTAATTTGACTGTAAACACAAAGATATTAGTACA
AAATACGTGACGTAGAAAGTAATAATTTCTTGGGTAGTTTGCAGTTTTAAAATTATGTTTTAAAATGGAC
TATCATATGCTTACCGTAACTTGAAAGTATTTCGATTTCTTGGCTTTATATATCTTGTGGAAAGGACGAA
ACACCGCTGCTGCTGCTGCTGCTGCGTTTTAGAGCTAGAAATAGCAAGTTAAAATAAGGCTAGTCCGTTA
TCAACTTGAAAAAGTGGCACCGAGTCGGTGCTTTTTTGTCTAGAGGTACCGAATTCCAACTTTGTATAGA
AAAGTTGGGGTTGCGCCTTTTCCAAGGCAGCCCTGGGTTTGCGCAGGGACGCGGCTGCTCTGGGCGTGGT
TCCGGGAAACGCAGCGGCGCCGACCCTGGGTCTCGCACATTCTTCACGTCCGTTCGCAGCGTCACCCGGA
TCTTCGCCGCTACCCTTGTGGGCCCCCCGGCGACGCTTCCTGCTCCGCCCCTAAGTCGGGAAGGTTCCTT
GCGGTTCGCGGCGTGCCGGACGTGACAAACGGAAGCCGCACGTCTCACTAGTACCCTCGCAGACGGACAG
CGCCAGGGAGCAATGGCAGCGCGCCGACCGCGATGGGCTGTGGCCAATAGCGGCTGCTCAGCAGGGCGCG
CCGAGAGCAGCGGCCGGGAAGGGGCGGTGCGGGAGGCGGGGTGTGGGGCGGTAGTGTGGGCCCTGTTCCT
GCCCGCGCGGTGTTCCGCATTCTGCAAGCCTCCGGAGCGCACGTCGGCAGTCGGCTCCCTCGTTGACCGA
ATCACCGACCTCTCTCCCCAGGCAAGTTTGTACAAAAAAGCAGGCTGCCACCATGGTGAGCAAGGGCGAG
GAGCTGTTCACCGGGGTGGTGCCCATCCTGGTCGAGCTGGACGGCGACGTAAACGGCCACAAGTTCAGCG
TGTCCGGCGAGGGCGAGGGCGATGCCACCTACGGCAAGCTGACCCTGAAGTTCATCTGCACCACCGGCAA
GCTGCCCGTGCCCTGGCCCACCCTCGTGACCACCCTGACCTACGGCGTGCAGTGCTTCAGCCGCTACCCC
GACCACATGAAGCAGCACGACTTCTTCAAGTCCGCCATGCCCGAAGGCTACGTCCAGGAGCGCACCATCT
TCTTCAAGGACGACGGCAACTACAAGACCCGCGCCGAGGTGAAGTTCGAGGGCGACACCCTGGTGAACCG
CATCGAGCTGAAGGGCATCGACTTCAAGGAGGACGGCAACATCCTGGGGCACAAGCTGGAGTACAACTAC
AACAGCCACAACGTCTATATCATGGCCGACAAGCAGAAGAACGGCATCAAGGTGAACTTCAAGATCCGCC
ACAACATCGAGGACGGCAGCGTGCAGCTCGCCGACCACTACCAGCAGAACACCCCCATCGGCGACGGCCC
CGTGCTGCTGCCCGACAACCACTACCTGAGCACCCAGTCCGCCCTGAGCAAAGACCCCAACGAGAAGCGC
GATCACATGGTCCTGCTGGAGTTCGTGACCGCCGCCGGGATCACTCTCGGCATGGACGAGCTGTACAAGT
AAACCCAGCTTTCTTGTACAAAGTGGTGGTACCCGATAATCAACCTCTGGATTACAAAATTTGTGAAAGA
TTGACTGGTATTCTTAACTATGTTGCTCCTTTTACGCTATGTGGATACGCTGCTTTAATGCCTTTGTATC
ATGCTATTGCTTCCCGTATGGCTTTCATTTTCTCCTCCTTGTATAAATCCTGGTTGCTGTCTCTTTATGA
GGAGTTGTGGCCCGTTGTCAGGCAACGTGGCGTGGTGTGCACTGTGTTTGCTGACGCAACCCCCACTGGT
TGGGGCATTGCCACCACCTGTCAGCTCCTTTCCGGGACTTTCGCTTTCCCCCTCCCTATTGCCACGGCGG
AACTCATCGCCGCCTGCCTTGCCCGCTGCTGGACAGGGGCTCGGCTGTTGGGCACTGACAATTCCGTGGT
GTTGTCGGGGAAGCTGACGTCCTTTCCATGGCTGCTCGCCTGTGTTGCCACCTGGATTCTGCGCGGGACG
TCCTTCTGCTACGTCCCTTCGGCCCTCAATCCAGCGGACCTTCCTTCCCGCGGCCTGCTGCCGGCTCTGC
GGCCTCTTCCGCGTCTTCGCCTTCGCCCTCAGACGAGTCGGATCTCCCTTTGGGCCGCCTCCCCGCATCG
GCTTTAAGACCAATGACTTACAAGGCAGCTGTAGATCTTAGCCACTTTTTAAAAGAAAAGGGGGGACTGG
AAGGGCTAATTCACTCCCAACGAAGACAAGATCTGCTTTTTGCTTGTACTGGGTCTCTCTGGTTAGACCA
GATCTGAGCCTGGGAGCTCTCTGGCTAACTAGGGAACCCACTGCTTAAGCCTCAATAAAGCTTGCCTTGA
GTGCTTCAAGTAGTGTGTGCCCGTCTGTTGTGTGACTCTGGTAACTAGAGATCCCTCAGACCCTTTTAGT
CAGTGTGGAAAATCTCTAGCAGTAGTAGTTCATGTCATCTTATTATTCAGTATTTATAACTTGCAAAGAA
ATGAATATCAGAGAGTGAGAGGAACTTGTTTATTGCAGCTTATAATGGTTACAAATAAAGCAATAGCATC
ACAAATTTCACAAATAAAGCATTTTTTTCACTGCATTCTAGTTGTGGTTTGTCCAAACTCATCAATGTAT
CTTATCATGTCTGGCTCTAGCTATCCCGCCCCTAACTCCGCCCATCCCGCCCCTAACTCCGCCCAGTTCC
GCCCATTCTCCGCCCCATGGCTGACTAATTTTTTTTATTTATGCAGAGGCCGAGGCCGCCTCGGCCTCTG
AGCTATTCCAGAAGTAGTGAGGAGGCTTTTTTGGAGGCCTAGGGACGTACCCAATTCGCCCTATAGTGAG
TCGTATTACGCGCGCTCACTGGCCGTCGTTTTACAACGTCGTGACTGGGAAAACCCTGGCGTTACCCAAC
TTAATCGCCTTGCAGCACATCCCCCTTTCGCCAGCTGGCGTAATAGCGAAGAGGCCCGCACCGATCGCCC
TTCCCAACAGTTGCGCAGCCTGAATGGCGAATGGG
[124 nt withheld, positions 5076-5199]
C
[91 nt withheld, positions 5201-5291]
A
[49 nt withheld, positions 5293-5341]
CCTTTGACGTTGGAGTCCACGTTCTTT
[37 nt withheld, positions 5369-5405]
ACCCTATCTCGGTCTATTCTTTTGATTTATAAGGGATTTTGCCGATTTCGGCCTATTGGTTAAAAAATGA
GCTGATTTAACAAAAATTTAACGCGAATTTTAACAAAATATTAACGCTTACAATTTAGGTGGCACTTTTC
GGGGAAATGTGCGCGGAACCCCTATTTGTTTATTTTTCTAAATACATTCAAATATGTATCCGCTCATGAG
ACAATAACCCTGATAAATGCTTCAATAATATTGAAAAAGGAAGAGTATGAGTATTCAACATTTCCGTGTC
GCCCTTATTCCCTTTTTTGCGGCATTTTGCCTTCCTGTTTTTGCTCACCCAGAAACGCTGGTGAAAGTAA
AAGATGCTGAAGATCAGTTGGGTGCACGAGTGGGTTACATCGAACTGGATCTCAACAGCGGTAAGATCCT
TGAGAGTTTTCGCCCCGAAGAACGTTTTCCAATGATGAGCACTTTTAAAGTTCTGCTATGTGGCGCGGTA
TTATCCCGTATTGACGCCGGGCAAGAGCAACTCGGTCGCCGCATACACTATTCTCAGAATGACTTGGTTG
AGTACTCACCAGTCACAGAAAAGCATCTTACGGATGGCATGACAGTAAGAGAATTATGCAGTGCTGCCAT
AACCATGAGTGATAACACTGCGGCCAACTTACTTCTGACAACGATCGGAGGACCGAAGGAGCTAACCGCT
TTTTTGCACAACATGGGGGATCATGTAACTCGCCTTGATCGTTGGGAACCGGAGCTGAATGAAGCCATAC
CAAACGACGAGCGTGACACCACGATGCCTGTAGCAATGGCAACAACGTTGCGCAAACTATTAACTGGCGA
ACTACTTACTCTAGCTTCCCGGCAACAATTAATAGACTGGATGGAGGCGGATAAAGTTGCAGGACCACTT
CTGCGCTCGGCCCTTCCGGCTGGCTGGTTTATTGCTGATAAATCTGGAGCCGGTGAGCGTGGGTCTCGCG
GTATCATTGCAGCACTGGGGCCAGATGGTAAGCCCTCCCGTATCGTAGTTATCTACACGACGGGGAGTCA
GGCAACTATGGATGAACGAAATAGACAGATCGCTGAGATAGGTGCCTCACTGATTAAGCATTGGTAACTG
TCAGACCAAGTTTACTCATATATACTTTAGATTGATTTAAAACTTCATTTTTAATTTAAAAGGATCTAGG
TGAAGATCCTTTTTGATAATCTCATGACCAAAATCCCTTAACGTGAGTTTTCGTTCCACTGAGCGTCAGA
CCCCGTAGAAAAGATCAAAGGATCTTCTTGAGATCCTTTTTTTCTGCGCGTAATCTGCTGCTTGCAAACA
AAAAAACCACCGCTACCAGCGGTGGTTTGTTTGCCGGATCAAGAGCTACCAACTCTTTTTCCGAAGGTAA
CTGGCTTCAGCAGAGCGCAGATACCAAATACTGTTCTTCTAGTGTAGCCGTAGTTAGGCCACCACTTCAA
GAACTCTGTAGCACCGCCTACATACCTCGCTCTGCTAATCCTGTTACCAGTGGCTGCTGCCAGTGGCGAT
AAGTCGTGTCTTACCGGGTTGGACTCAAGACGATAGTTACCGGATAAGGCGCAGCGGTCGGGCTGAACGG
GGGGTTCGTGCACACAGCCCAGCTTGGAGCGAACGACCTACACCGAACTGAGATACCTACAGCGTGAGCT
ATGAGAAAGCGCCACGCTTCCCGAAGAGAGAAAGGCGGACAGGTATCCGGTAAGCGGCAGGGTCGGAACA
GGAGAGCGCACGAGGGAGCTTCCAGGGGGAAACGCCTGGTATCTTTATAGTCCTGTCGGGTTTCGCCACC
TCTGACTTGAGCGTCGATTTTTGTGATGCTCGTCAGGGGGGCGGAGCCTATGGAAAAACGCCAGCAACGC
GGCCTTTTTACGGTTCCTGGCCTTTTGCTGGCCTTTTGCTCACATGTTCTTTCCTGCGTTATCCCCTGAT
TCTGTGGATAACCGTATTACCGCCTTTGAGTGAGCTGATACCGCTCGCCGCAGCCGAACGACCGAGCGCA
GCGAGTCAGTGAGCGAGGAAGCGGAAGAGCGCCCAATACGCAAACCGCCTCTCCCCGCGCGTTGGCCGAT
TCATTAATGCAGCTGGCACGACAGGTTTCCCGACTGGAAAGCGGGCAGTGAGCGCAACGCAATTAATGTG
AGTTAGCTCACTCATTAGGCACCCCAGGCTTTACACTTTATGCTTCCGGCTCGTATGTTGTGTGGAATTG
TGAGCGGATAACAATTTCACACAGGAAACAGCTATGACCATGATTACGCCAAGCGCGCAATTAACCCTCA
CTAAAGGGAACAAAAGCTGGAGCTGCAAGCTT
